Addgene plasmid #20074: pMSCV-Flag-hKlf4
Depositing lab: Juan Belmonte. Depositing organization: Centre de Medicina Regenerativa de Barcelona (CMRB). Publication: Efficient and rapid generation of induced pluripotent stem cells from human keratinocytes. Aasen T, Raya A, Barrero MJ, Garreta E, Consiglio A, Gonzalez F, Vassena R, Bilić J, Pekarik V, Tiscornia G, Edel M, Boué S, Belmonte JC. Nat Biotechnol. 2008 Nov . 26(11):1276-84. 10.1038/nbt.1503 PubMed 18931654.
Backbone
  Vector backbone: pMSCV
  Backbone manufacturer: Clontech
  Backbone size w/o insert (bp): 5111
  Vector type: Mammalian Expression, Retroviral
Growth in bacteria
  Bacterial resistance: Ampicillin, 100 μg/mL
  Growth temperature: 37°C
  Growth strain: DH5alpha
  Copy number: High Copy
Gene/Insert
  Gene/Insert name: hKlf4 (alt name: Kruppel-like factor 4)
  Species: H. sapiens (human)
  Insert size (bp): 1400
  Entrez Gene: KLF4 (a.k.a. EZF, GKLF)
  Tag / fusion protein: Flag (N terminal on insert)
  Cloning method: Restriction Enzyme; 5′ cloning site EcoRI (not destroyed); 3′ cloning site ClaI (not destroyed)
  Sequencing primers: 5′ pBABE 5
Terms and licenses: Academic/Nonprofit Terms; Industry Terms: Not Available to Industry
Depositor comments: Created by Maria J. Barrero. cDNA was cloned from IMAGE clone
How to cite: pMSCV-Flag-hKlf4 was a gift from Juan Belmonte (Addgene plasmid # 20074 ; http://n2t.net/addgene:20074 ; RRID:Addgene_20074)
