[The description below was written by a language model from this plasmid's Addgene catalogue record and pLannotate feature annotations shown in this document.]
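Description:
pMSCV-Flag-hKlf4 is a gammaretroviral expression vector built on the Clontech pMSCV (murine stem cell virus) backbone, carrying human KLF4 (Kruppel-like factor 4, also called EZF or GKLF) with an N-terminal FLAG epitope tag. It is propagated in E. coli as a high-copy plasmid through a ColE1/pUC-type origin and selected with ampicillin via the β-lactamase gene and its promoter. The sequenced record is about 6.5 kb, consistent with a roughly 5.1 kb backbone plus a 1.4 kb insert. Several short annotated fragments (rop, bom, lacZα, TcR, lacI, lac promoter/operator, env) are leftover pieces of earlier cloning vectors and viral sequence rather than functional units.

The retroviral cassette is bounded by 5′ and 3′ long terminal repeats from murine embryonic stem cell virus. Downstream of the 5′ LTR lie the Ψ packaging signal and a truncated gag segment lacking its start codon, which together promote encapsidation of the transcript when the plasmid is introduced into a packaging cell line that supplies the viral proteins in trans. The FLAG-KLF4 open reading frame, derived from an IMAGE cDNA clone and inserted between EcoRI and ClaI sites, follows directly. No internal promoter is annotated, so expression is evidently driven by the 5′ LTR, and the table shows no mammalian selection marker or reporter between the LTRs. After transduction the provirus integrates and expresses tagged KLF4, which can be detected through the FLAG epitope. The associated publication concerns generating induced pluripotent stem cells from human keratinocytes, indicating that this vector was used to deliver KLF4 as one of the reprogramming factors.
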