Features (pLannotate 1.2.2; 18 found; start..end, strand, type, name):
      1..36      +  CDS            rop (fragment): Rop protein, which maintains plasmids at low copy number; rop
    138..237     +  misc_feature   bom (fragment): basis of mobility region from pBR322
    243..392     -  CDS            lacZα (fragment): LacZα fragment of β-galactosidase; lacZ fragment
    392..593     -  CDS            TcR (fragment): tetracycline efflux protein; tet; confers resistance to tetracycline
    594..692     +  CDS            env (fragment): murine leukemia virus gPr80 envelope polyprotein precursor; env; proteolytically cleaved into gp70SU and p15TM subunits
    734..1250    +  LTR            5' LTR: 5' long terminal repeat from murine embryonic stem cell virus
   1314..1655    +  misc_feature   MESV Ψ: packaging signal of murine embryonic stem cell virus
   1722..2138    +  CDS            gag (truncated): truncated Moloney murine leukemia virus (MMLV) gag gene lacking the start codon
   2166..2186    +  CDS            FLAG (fragment): FLAG® epitope tag, followed by an enterokinase cleavage site
   2205..3614    +  CDS            KLF4 (fragment): KLF4_HUMAN - Also known as EZF, GKLF. Experimental evidence at protein level: Swiss-Prot protein existence level 1. Transcription factor; can act both as activator and as repressor. Binds the 5'-CACCC-3' core sequence. Binds to the promoter region of its own gene and can activate its own transcription. Regulates the expression of key transcription factors during embryonic development. Plays an important role in maintaining embryonic stem cells, and in preventing their differentiation. Required for establishing the barrier function of the skin and for postnatal maturation and maintenance of the
   3664..4178    +  LTR            3' LTR: 3' long terminal repeat from murine embryonic stem cell virus
   4340..4356    -  protein_bind   lac operator: The lac repressor binds to the lac operator to inhibit transcription in E. coli. This inhibition can be relieved by adding lactose or isopropyl-β-D-thiogalactopyranoside (IPTG). lac repressor encoded by lacI
   4364..4394    -  promoter       lac promoter: promoter for the E. coli lac operon
   4409..4430    -  protein_bind   CAP binding site: CAP binding activates transcription in the presence of cAMP. E. coli catabolite activator protein
   4443..4535    -  CDS            lacI (fragment): lac repressor; lacI; The lac repressor binds to the lac operator to inhibit transcription in E. coli. This inhibition can be relieved by adding lactose or isopropyl-β-D-thiogalactopyranoside (IPTG).
   4718..5306    -  rep_origin     ori: high-copy-number ColE1/pMB1/pBR322/pUC origin of replication
   5477..6337    -  CDS            AmpR: β-lactamase; bla; confers resistance to ampicillin, carbenicillin, and related antibiotics
   6338..6442    -  promoter       AmpR promoter: bla
>Addgene plasmid #20074 | pMSCV-Flag-hKlf4 | addgene full sequence | sequence record 155854 | Addgene NGS results
CTCGCGCGTTTCGGTGATGACGGTGAAAACCTCTGACACATGCAGCTCCCGGAGACGGTCACAGCTTGTC
TGTAAGCGGATGCCGGGAGCAGACAAGCCCGTCAGGGCGCGTCAGCGGGTGTTGGCGGGTGTCGGGGCTG
GCTTAACTATGCGGCATCAGAGCAGATTGTACTGAGAGTGCACCATATGCGGTGTGAAATACCGCACAGA
TGCGTAAGGAGAAAATACCGCATCAGGCGCCATTCGCCATTCAGGCTGCGCAACTGTTGGGAAGGGCGAT
CGGTGCGGGCCTCTTCGCTATTACGCCAGCTGGCGAAAGGGGGATGTGCTGCAAGGCGATTAAGTTGGGT
AACGCCAGGGTTTTCCCAGTCACGACGTTGTAAAACGACGGCGCAAGGAATGGTGCATGCAAGGAGATGG
CGCCCAACAGTCCCCCGGCCACGGGGCCTGCCACCATACCCACGCCGAAACAAGCGCTCATGAGCCCGAA
GTGGCGAGCCCGATCTTCCCCATCGGTGATGTCGGCGATATAGGCGCCAGCAACCGCACCTGTGGCGCCG
GTGATGCCGGCCACGATGCGTCCGGCGTAGAGGCGATTAGTCCAATTTGTTAAAGACAGGATATCAGTGG
TCCAGGCTCTAGTTTTGACTCAACAATATCACCAGCTGAAGCCTATAGAGTACGAGCCATAGATAAAATA
AAAGATTTTATTTAGTCTCCAGAAAAAGGGGGGAATGAAAGACCCCACCTGTAGGTTTGGCAAGCTAGCT
TAAGTAACGCCATTTTGCAAGGCATGGAAAATACATAACTGAGAATAGAGAAGTTCAGATCAAGGTTAGG
AACAGAGAGACAGCAGAATATGGGCCAAACAGGATATCTGTGGTAAGCAGTTCCTGCCCCGGCTCAGGGC
CAAGAACAGATGGTCCCCAGATGCGGTCCCGCCCTCAGCAGTTTCTAGAGAACCATCAGATGTTTCCAGG
GTGCCCCAAGGACCTGAAATGACCCTGTGCCTTATTTGAACTAACCAATCAGTTCGCTTCTCGCTTCTGT
TCGCGCGCTTCTGCTCCCCGAGCTCAATAAAAGAGCCCACAACCCCTCACTCGGCGCGCCAGTCCTCCGA
TAGACTGCGTCGCCCGGGTACCCGTATTCCCAATAAAGCCTCTTGCTGTTTGCATCCGAATCGTGGACTC
GCTGATCCTTGGGAGGGTCTCCTCAGATTGATTGACTGCCCACCTCGGGGGTCTTTCATTTGGAGGTTCC
ACCGAGATTTGGAGACCCCTGCCCAGGGACCACCGACCCCCCCGCCGGGAGGTAAGCTGGCCAGCGGTCG
TTTCGTGTCTGTCTCTGTCTTTGTGCGTGTTTGTGCCGGCATCTAATGTTTGCGCCTGCGTCTGTACTAG
TTAGCTAACTAGCTCTGTATCTGGCGGACCCGTGGTGGAACTGACGAGTTCTGAACACCCGGCCGCAACC
CTGGGAGACGTCCCAGGGACTTTGGGGGCCGTTTTTGTGGCCCGACCTGAGGAAGGGAGTCGATGTGGAA
TCCGACCCCGTCAGGATATGTGGTTCTGGTAGGAGACGAGAACCTAAAACAGTTCCCGCCTCCGTCTGAA
TTTTTGCTTTCGGTTTGGAACCGAAGCCGCGCGTCTTGTCTGCTGCAGCGCTGCAGCATCGTTCTGTGTT
GTCTCTGTCTGACTGTGTTTCTGTATTTGTCTGAAAATTAGGGCCAGACTGTTACCACTCCCTTAAGTTT
GACCTTAGGTCACTGGAAAGATGTCGAGCGGATCGCTCACAACCAGTCGGTAGATGTCAAGAAGAGACGT
TGGGTTACCTTCTGCTCTGCAGAATGGCCAACCTTTAACGTCGGATGGCCGCGAGACGGCACCTTTAACC
GAGACCTCATCACCCAGGTTAAGATCAAGGTCTTTTCACCTGGCCCGCATGGACACCCAGACCAGGTCCC
CTACATCGTGACCTGGGAAGCCTTGGCTTTTGACCCCCCTCCCTGGGTCAAGCCCTTTGTACACCCTAAG
CCTCCGCCTCCTCTTCCTCCATCCGCCCCGTCTCTCCCCCTTGAACCTCCTCGTTCGACCCCGCCTCGAT
CCTCCCTTTATCCAGCCCTCACTCCTTCTCTAGGCGCCGGAATTAGATCTGCCGCCGCCATGGACTACAA
GGACGACGATGACAAGCTCGAGGTTAACGAATTCATGGCTGTCAGCGACGCGCTGCTCCCATCTTTCTCC
ACGTTCGCGTCTGGCCCGGCGGGAAGGGAGAAGACACTGCGTCAAGCAGGTGCCCCGAATAACCGCTGGC
GGGAGGAGCTCTCCCACATGAAGCGACTTCCCCCAGTGCTTCCCGGCCGCCCCTATGACCTGGCGGCGGC
GACCGTGGCCACAGACCTGGAGAGCGGCGGAGCCGGTGCGGCTTGCGGCGGTAGCAACCTGGCGCCCCTA
CCTCGGAGAGAGACCGAGGAGTTCAACGATCTCCTGGACCTGGACTTTATTCTCTCCAATTCGCTGACCC
ATCCTCCGGAGTCAGTGGCCGCCACCGTGTCCTCGTCAGCGTCAGCCTCCTCTTCGTCGTCGCCGTCGAG
CAGCGGCCCTGCCAGCGCGCCCTCCACCTGCAGCTTCACCTATCCGATCCGGGCCGGGAACGACCCGGGC
GTGGCGCCGGGCGGCACGGGCGGAGGCCTCCTCTATGGCAGGGAGTCCGCTCCCCCTCCGACGGCTCCCT
TCAACCTGGCGGACATCAACGACGTGAGCCCCTCGGGCGGCTTCGTGGCCGAGCTCCTGCGGCCAGAATT
GGACCCGGTGTACATTCCGCCGCAGCAGCCGCAGCCGCCAGGTGGCGGGCTGATGGGCAAGTTCGTGCTG
AAGGCGTCGCTGAGCGCCCCTGGCAGCGAGTACGGCAGCCCGTCGGTCATCAGCGTCAGCAAAGGCAGCC
CTGACGGCAGCCACCCGGTGGTGGTGGCGCCCTACAACGGCGGGCCGCCGCGCACGTGCCCCAAGATCAA
GCAGGAGGCGGTCTCTTCGTGCACCCACTTGGGCGCTGGACCCCCTCTCAGCAATGGCCACCGGCCGGCT
GCACACGACTTCCCCCTGGGGCGGCAGCTCCCCAGCAGGACTACCCCGACCCTGGGTCTTGAGGAAGTGC
TGAGCAGCAGGGACTGTCACCCTGCCCTGCCGCTTCCTCCCGGCTTCCATCCCCACCCGGGGCCCAATTA
CCCATCCTTCCTGCCCGATCAGATGCAGCCGCAAGTCCCGCCGCTCCATTACCAAGAGCTCATGCCACCC
GGTTCCTGCATGCCAGAGGAGCCCAAGCCAAAGAGGGGAAGACGATCGTGGCCCCGGAAAAGGACCGCCA
CCCACACTTGTGATTACGCGGGCTGCGGCAAAACCTACACAAAGAGTTCCCATCTCAAGGCACACCTGCG
AACCCACACAGGTGAGAAACCTTACCACTGTGACTGGGACGGCTGTGGATGGAAATTCGCCCGCTCAGAT
GAACTGACCAGGCACTACCGTAAACACACGGGGCACCGCCCGTTCCAGTGCCAAAAATGCGACCGAGCAT
TTTCCAGGTCGGACCACCTCGCCTTACACATGAAGAGGCATTTTTAAATCGATAAAATAAAAGATTTTAT
TTAGTCTCCAGAAAAAGGGGGGAATGAAAGACCCCACCTGTAGGTTTGGCAAGCTAGCTTAAGTAACGCC
ATTTTGCAAGGCATGGAAAATACATAACTGAGAATAGAGAAGTTCAGATCAAGGTTAGGAACAGAGAGAC
AGCAGAATATGGGCCAAACAGGATATCTGTGGTAAGCAGTTCCTGCCCCGGCTCAGGGCCAAGAACAGAT
GGTCCCCAGATGCGGTCCCGCCCTCAGCAGTTTCTAGAGAACCATCAGATGTTTCCAGGGTGCCCCAAGG
ACCTGAAATGACCCTGTGCCTTATTTGAACTAACCAATCAGTTCGCTTCTCGCTTCTGTTCGCGCGCTTC
TGCTCCCCGAGCTCAATAAAAGAGCCCACAACCCCTCACTCGGCGCGCCAGTCCTCCGATAGACTGCGTC
GCCCGGGTACCCGTGTATCCAATAAACCCTCTTGCAGTTGCATCCGACTTGTGGTCTCGCTGTTCCTTGG
GAGGGTCTCCTCTGAGTGATTGACTACCCGTCAGCGGGGGTCTTTCATGGGTAACAGTTTCTTGAAGTTG
GAGAACAACATTCTGAGGGTAGGAGTCGAATATTAAGTAATCCTGACTCAATTAGCCACTGTTTTGAATC
CACATACTCCAATACTCCTGAAATAGTTCATTATGGACAGCGCAGAAAGAGCTGGGGAGAATTGTGAAAT
TGTTATCCGCTCACAATTCCACACAACATACGAGCCGGAAGCATAAAGTGTAAAGCCTGGGGTGCCTAAT
GAGTGAGCTAACTCACATTAATTGCGTTGCGCTCACTGCCCGCTTTCCAGTCGGGAAACCTGTCGTGCCA
GCTGCATTAATGAATCGGCCAACGCGCGGGGAGAGGCGGTTTGCGTATTGGGCGCTCTTCCGCTTCCTCG
CTCACTGACTCGCTGCGCTCGGTCGTTCGGCTGCGGCGAGCGGTATCAGCTCACTCAAAGGCGGTAATAC
GGTTATCCACAGAATCAGGGGATAACGCAGGAAAGAACATGTGAGCAAAAGGCCAGCAAAAGGCCAGGAA
CCGTAAAAAGGCCGCGTTGCTGGCGTTTTTCCATAGGCTCCGCCCCCCTGACGAGCATCACAAAAATCGA
CGCTCAAGTCAGAGGTGGCGAAACCCGACAGGACTATAAAGATACCAGGCGTTTCCCCCTGGAAGCTCCC
TCGTGCGCTCTCCTGTTCCGACCCTGCCGCTTACCGGATACCTGTCCGCCTTTCTCCCTTCGGGAAGCGT
GGCGCTTTCTCATAGCTCACGCTGTAGGTATCTCAGTTCGGTGTAGGTCGTTCGCTCCAAGCTGGGCTGT
GTGCACGAACCCCCCGTTCAGCCCGACCGCTGCGCCTTATCCGGTAACTATCGTCTTGAGTCCAACCCGG
TAAGACACGACTTATCGCCACTGGCAGCAGCCACTGGTAACAGGATTAGCAGAGCGAGGTATGTAGGCGG
TGCTACAGAGTTCTTGAAGTGGTGGCCTAACTACGGCTACACTAGAAGAACAGTATTTGGTATCTGCGCT
CTGCTGAAGCCAGTTACCTTCGGAAAAAGAGTTGGTAGCTCTTGATCCGGCAAACAAACCACCGCTGGTA
GCGGTGGTTTTTTTGTTTGCAAGCAGCAGATTACGCGCAGAAAAAAAGGATCTCAAGAAGATCCTTTGAT
CTTTTCTACGGGGTCTGACGCTCAGTGGAACGAAAACTCACGTTAAGGGATTTTGGTCATGAGATTATCA
AAAAGGATCTTCACCTAGATCCTTTTAAATTAAAAATGAAGTTTTAAATCAATCTAAAGTATATATGAGT
AAACTTGGTCTGACAGTTACCAATGCTTAATCAGTGAGGCACCTATCTCAGCGATCTGTCTATTTCGTTC
ATCCATAGTTGCCTGACTCCCCGTCGTGTAGATAACTACGATACGGGAGGGCTTACCATCTGGCCCCAGT
GCTGCAATGATACCGCGAGACCCACGCTCACCGGCTCCAGATTTATCAGCAATAAACCAGCCAGCCGGAA
GGGCCGAGCGCAGAAGTGGTCCTGCAACTTTATCCGCCTCCATCCAGTCTATTAATTGTTGCCGGGAAGC
TAGAGTAAGTAGTTCGCCAGTTAATAGTTTGCGCAACGTTGTTGCCATTGCTACAGGCATCGTGGTGTCA
CGCTCGTCGTTTGGTATGGCTTCATTCAGCTCCGGTTCCCAACGATCAAGGCGAGTTACATGATCCCCCA
TGTTGTGCAAAAAAGCGGTTAGCTCCTTCGGTCCTCCGATCGTTGTCAGAAGTAAGTTGGCCGCAGTGTT
ATCACTCATGGTTATGGCAGCACTGCATAATTCTCTTACTGTCATGCCATCCGTAAGATGCTTTTCTGTG
ACTGGTGAGTACTCAACCAAGTCATTCTGAGAATAGTGTATGCGGCGACCGAGTTGCTCTTGCCCGGCGT
CAATACGGGATAATACCGCGCCACATAGCAGAACTTTAAAAGTGCTCATCATTGGAAAACGTTCTTCGGG
GCGAAAACTCTCAAGGATCTTACCGCTGTTGAGATCCAGTTCGATGTAACCCACTCGTGCACCCAACTGA
TCTTCAGCATCTTTTACTTTCACCAGCGTTTCTGGGTGAGCAAAAACAGGAAGGCAAAATGCCGCAAAAA
AGGGAATAAGGGCGACACGGAAATGTTGAATACTCATACTCTTCCTTTTTCAATATTATTGAAGCATTTA
TCAGGGTTATTGTCTCATGAGCGGATACATATTTGAATGTATTTAGAAAAATAAACAAATAGGGGTTCCG
CGCACATTTCCCCGAAAAGTGCCACCTGACGTCTAAGAAACCATTATTATCATGACATTAACCTATAAAA
ATAGGCGTATCACGAGGCCCTTTCGT
