>Addgene plasmid #20074 | pMSCV-Flag-hKlf4 | addgene partial sequence | sequence record 25800 | pBABE-5
ATGATCTGCCGCCGCCATGGACTACAAGGACGACGATGACAAGCTCGAGGTTAACGAATTCATGGCTGTC
AGCGACGCGCTGCTCCCATCTTTCTCCACGTTCGCGTCTGGCCCGGCGGGAAGGGAGAAGACACTGCGTC
AAGCAGGTGCCCCGAATAACCGCTGGCGGGAGGAGCTCTCCCACATGAAGCGACTTCCCCCAGTGCTTCC
CGGCCGCCCCTATGACCTGGCGGCGGCGACCGTGGCCACAGACCTGGAGAGCGGCGGAGCCGGTGCGGCT
TGCGGCGGTAGCAACCTGGCGCCCCTACCTCGGAGAGAGACCGAGGAGTTCAACGATCTCCTGGACCTGG
ACTTTATTCTCTCCAATTCGCTGACCCATCCTCCGGAGTCAGTGGCCGCCACCGTGTCCTCGTCAGCGTC
AGCCTCCTCTTCGTCGTCGCCGTCGAGCAGCGGCCCTGCCAGCGCGCCCTCCACCTGCAGCTTCACCTAT
CCGATCCGGGCCGGGAACGACCCGGGCGTGGCGCCGGGCGGCACGGGCGGAGGCCTCCTCTATGGCAGGG
AGTCCGCTCCCCCTCCGACGGCTCCCTTCAACCTGGCGGACATCAACGACGTGAGCCCCTCGGGCGGCTT
CGTGGCCGAGCTCCTGCGGCCAGAATTGGACCCGGTGTACATTCCGCCGCAGCAGCCGCAGCCG
